>Addgene plasmid #251977 | nArg8-EGFP | addgene full sequence | sequence record 500895 | Addgene NGS Result
GACGAAAGGGCCTCGTGATACGCCTATTTTTATAGGTTAATGTCATGATAATAATGGTTTCTTAGGACGG
ATCGCTTGCCTGTAACTTACACGCGCCTCGTATCTTTTAATGATGGAATAATTTGGGAATTTACTCTGTG
TTTATTTATTTTTATGTTTTGTATTTGGATTTTAGAAAGTAAATAAAGAAGGTAGAAGAGTTACGGAATG
AAGAAAAAAAAATAAACAAAGGTTTAAAAAATTTCAACAAAAAGCGTACTTTACATATATATTTATTAGA
CAAGAAAAGCAGATTAAATAGATATACATTCGATTAACGATAAGTAAAATGTAAAATCACAGGATTTTCG
TGTGTGGTCTTCTACACAGACAAGATGAAACAATTCGGCATTAATACCTGAGAGCAGGAAGAGCAAGATA
AAAGGTAGTATTTGTTGGCGATCCCCCTAGAGTCTTTTACATCTTCGGAAAACAAAAACTATTTTTTCTT
TAATTTCTTTTTTTACTTTCTATTTTTAATTTATATATTTATATTAAAAAATTTAAATTATAATTATTTT
TATAGCACGTGATGAAAAGGACCCAGGTGGCACTTTTCGGGGAAATGTGCGCGGAACCCCTATTTGTTTA
TTTTTCTAAATACATTCAAATATGTATCCGCTCATGAGACAATAACCCTGATAAATGCTTCAATAATATT
GAAAAAGGAAGAGTATGAGTATTCAACATTTCCGTGTCGCCCTTATTCCCTTTTTTGCGGCATTTTGCCT
TCCTGTTTTTGCTCACCCAGAAACGCTGGTGAAAGTAAAAGATGCTGAAGATCAGTTGGGTGCACGAGTG
GGTTACATCGAACTGGATCTCAACAGCGGTAAGATCCTTGAGAGTTTTCGCCCCGAAGAACGTTTTCCAA
TGATGAGCACTTTTAAAGTTCTGCTATGTGGCGCGGTATTATCCCGTATTGACGCCGGGCAAGAGCAACT
CGGTCGCCGCATACACTATTCTCAGAATGACTTGGTTGAGTACTCACCAGTCACAGAAAAGCATCTTACG
GATGGCATGACAGTAAGAGAATTATGCAGTGCTGCCATAACCATGAGTGATAACACTGCGGCCAACTTAC
TTCTGACAACGATCGGAGGACCGAAGGAGCTAACCGCTTTTTTGCACAACATGGGGGATCATGTAACTCG
CCTTGATCGTTGGGAACCGGAGCTGAATGAAGCCATACCAAACGACGAGCGTGACACCACGATGCCTGTA
GCAATGGCAACAACGTTGCGCAAACTATTAACTGGCGAACTACTTACTCTAGCTTCCCGGCAACAATTAA
TAGACTGGATGGAGGCGGATAAAGTTGCAGGACCACTTCTGCGCTCGGCCCTTCCGGCTGGCTGGTTTAT
TGCTGATAAATCTGGAGCCGGTGAGCGTGGGTCTCGCGGTATCATTGCAGCACTGGGGCCAGATGGTAAG
CCCTCCCGTATCGTAGTTATCTACACGACGGGGAGTCAGGCAACTATGGATGAACGAAATAGACAGATCG
CTGAGATAGGTGCCTCACTGATTAAGCATTGGTAACTGTCAGACCAAGTTTACTCATATATACTTTAGAT
TGATTTAAAACTTCATTTTTAATTTAAAAGGATCTAGGTGAAGATCCTTTTTGATAATCTCATGACCAAA
ATCCCTTAACGTGAGTTTTCGTTCCACTGAGCGTCAGACCCCGTAGAAAAGATCAAAGGATCTTCTTGAG
ATCCTTTTTTTCTGCGCGTAATCTGCTGCTTGCAAACAAAAAAACCACCGCTACCAGCGGTGGTTTGTTT
GCCGGATCAAGAGCTACCAACTCTTTTTCCGAAGGTAACTGGCTTCAGCAGAGCGCAGATACCAAATACT
GTTCTTCTAGTGTAGCCGTAGTTAGGCCACCACTTCAAGAACTCTGTAGCACCGCCTACATACCTCGCTC
TGCTAATCCTGTTACCAGTGGCTGCTGCCAGTGGCGATAAGTCGTGTCTTACCGGGTTGGACTCAAGACG
ATAGTTACCGGATAAGGCGCAGCGGTCGGGCTGAACGGGGGGTTCGTGCACACAGCCCAGCTTGGAGCGA
ACGACCTACACCGAACTGAGATACCTACAGCGTGAGCTATGAGAAAGCGCCACGCTTCCCGAAGGGAGAA
AGGCGGACAGGTATCCGGTAAGCGGCAGGGTCGGAACAGGAGAGCGCACGAGGGAGCTTCCAGGGGGAAA
CGCCTGGTATCTTTATAGTCCTGTCGGGTTTCGCCACCTCTGACTTGAGCGTCGATTTTTGTGATGCTCG
TCAGGGGGGCGGAGCCTATGGAAAAACGCCAGCAACGCGGCCTTTTTACGGTTCCTGGCCTTTTGCTGGC
CTTTTGCTCACATGTTCTTTCCTGCGTTATCCCCTGATTCTGTGGATAACCGTATTACCGCCTTTGAGTG
AGCTGATACCGCTCGCCGCAGCCGAACGACCGAGCGCAGCGAGTCAGTGAGCGAGGAAGCGGAAGAGCGC
CCAATACGCAAACCGCCTCTCCCCGCGCGTTGGCCGATTCATTAATGCAGCTGGCACGACAGGTTTCCCG
ACTGGAAAGCGGGCAGTGAGCGCAACGCAATTAATGTGAGTTAGCTCACTCATTAGGCACCCCAGGCTTT
ACACTTTATGCTTCCGGCTCGTATGTTGTGTGGAATTGTGAGCGGATAACAATTTCACACAGGAAACAGC
TATGACCATGATTACGCCAAGCGCGCAATTAACCCTCACTAAAGGGAACAAAAGCTGGAGCTCAGTTTAT
CATTATCAATACTCGCCATTTCAAAGAATACGTAAATAATTAATAGTAGTGATTTTCCTAACTTTATTTA
GTCAAAAAATTAGCCTTTTAATTCTGCTGTAACCCGTACATGCCCAAAATAGGGGGCGGGTTACACAGAA
TATATAACATCGTAGGTGTCTGGGTGAACAGTTTATTCCTGGCATCCACTAAATATAATGGAGCCCGCTT
TTTAAGCTGGCATCCAGAAAAAAAAAGAATCCCAGCACCAAAATATTGTTTTCTTCACCAACCATCAGTT
CATAGGTCCATTCTCTTAGCGCAACTACAGAGAACAGGGGCACAAACAGGCAAAAAACGGGCACAACCTC
AATGGAGTGATGCAACCTGCCTGGAGTAAATGATGACACAAGGCAATTGACCCACGCATGTATCTATCTC
ATTTTCTTACACCTTCTATTACCTTCTGCTCTCTCTGATTTGGAAAAAGCTGAAAAAAAAGGTTGAAACC
AGTTCCCTGAAATTATTCCCCTACTTGACTAATAAGTATATAAAGACGGTAGGTATTGATTGTAATTCTG
TAAATCTATTTCTTAAACTTCTTAAATTCTACTTTTATAGTTAGTCTTTTTTTTAGTTTTAAAACACCAG
AACTTAGTTTCGACGGATTCTAGAACTAGTGGATCCCCCATCACAAGTTTGTACAAAAAAGCAGGCTACA
AAATGTTTAAAAGATATTTATCCAGTACGTCATCAAGAAGATTTACAAGCATTTTAGAGGAAAAGGCCTT
TCAAGTGACCACTTACTCTAGACCTGAAGATCTATGTATAACTAGAGGTAAAAATGCAAAGCTGTATGAT
GACGTGAATGGTAAAGAATATATCGATTTCACCGCAGGTATTGCGGTGACCGCATTAGGCCATGCAAATC
CTAAAGTGGCAGAAATTCTGCACCATCAGGCTAACAAACTGGTTCATTCCTCCAACCTTTACTTCACTAA
GGAATGTTTGGATTTAAGTGAAAAGATTGTTGAAAAGACCAAGCAATTCGGTGGTCAACACGACGCCTCA
AGAGTATTTTTATGTAATTCTGGTACGGAAGCAAATGAAGCTGCTTTGAAGTTTGCAAAGAAACATGGTA
TAATGAAAAATCCTAGCAAGCAAGGCATTGTTGCATTTGAGAACTCTTTTCATGGCCGTACTATGGGCGC
TTTATCTGTCACTTGGAATAGTAAATATAGAACTCCTTTTGGGGATTTGGTTCCCCATGTCTCATTCTTA
AATTTGAATGACGAAATGACCAAACTACAAAGTTATATCGAGACCAAAAAGGACGAGATTGCTGGTTTAA
TTGTCGAGCCCATACAAGGTGAAGGTGGGGTTTTTCCCGTAGAAGTTGAAAAGCTAACCGGATTGAAGAA
AATATGTCAAGATAATGATGTGATTGTCATTCATGATGAAATTCAATGCGGTTTGGGCCGTTCAGGTAAA
CTATGGGCTCATGCTTATTTACCAAGTGAGGCTCATCCGGATATTTTTACATCTGCCAAAGCATTGGGAA
ATGGCTTCCCCATCGCTGCCACCATCGTCAATGAAAAAGTTAATAATGCTTTGAGAGTTGGTGACCACGG
CACCACGTATGGTGGTAATCCGCTGGCCTGTTCTGTAAGCAACTATGTTTTGGATACCATAGCAGACGAA
GCTTTTTTGAAACAAGTCTCTAAGAAGAGTGATATCTTACAAAAGCGCTTGCGCGAAATTCAAGCCAAAT
ATCCAAATCAAATAAAGACTATCAGAGGAAAAGGTTTGATGCTTGGTGCTGAGTTCGTCGAACCACCCAC
CGAGGTCATCAAAAAGGCCAGAGAATTGGGACTTTTGATCATTACCGCTGGTAAGAGTACCGTTAGATTT
GTTCCCGCATTAACGATTGAAGACGAACTAATCGAAGAAGGGATGGATGCTTTTGAAAAGGCTATTGAAG
CGGTTTACGCTAACCCAGCTTTCTTGTACAAAGTGGTGATGGGCTGCAGGAATTCGATATCAAGCTTAAT
GGTGAGCAAGGGCGAGGAGCTGTTCACCGGGGTGGTGCCCATCCTGGTCGAGCTGGACGGCGACGTAAAC
GGCCACAAGTTCAGCGTGTCCGGCGAGGGCGAGGGCGATGCCACCTACGGCAAGCTGACCCTGAAGTTCA
TCTGCACCACCGGCAAGCTGCCCGTGCCCTGGCCCACCCTCGTGACCACCCTGACCTACGGCGTGCAGTG
CTTCAGCCGCTACCCCGACCACATGAAGCAGCACGACTTCTTCAAGTCCGCCATGCCCGAAGGCTACGTC
CAGGAGCGCACCATCTTCTTCAAGGACGACGGCAACTACAAGACCCGCGCCGAGGTGAAGTTCGAGGGCG
ACACCCTGGTGAACCGCATCGAGCTGAAGGGCATCGACTTCAAGGAGGACGGCAACATCCTGGGGCACAA
GCTGGAGTACAACTACAACAGCCACAACGTCTATATCATGGCCGACAAGCAGAAGAACGGCATCAAGGTG
AACTTCAAGATCCGCCACAACATCGAGGACGGCAGCGTGCAGCTCGCCGACCACTACCAGCAGAACACCC
CCATCGGCGACGGCCCCGTGCTGCTGCCCGACAACCACTACCTGAGCACCCAGTCCGCCCTGAGCAAAGA
CCCCAACGAGAAGCGCGATCACATGGTCCTGCTGGAGTTCGTGACCGCCGCCGGGATCACTCTCGGCATG
GACGAGCTGTACAAGTAACTCGAGTCATGTAATTAGTTATGTCACGCTTACATTCACGCCCTCCCCCCAC
ATCCGCTCTAACCGAAAAGGAAGGAGTTAGACAACCTGAAGTCTAGGTCCCTATTTATTTTTTTATAGTT
ATGTTAGTATTAAGAACGTTATTTATATTTCAAATTTTTCTTTTTTTTCTGTACAGACGCGTGTACGCAT
GTAACATTATACTGAAAACCTTGCTTGAGAAGGTTTTGGGACGCTCGAAGGCTTTAATTTGCGGCCGGTA
CCCAATTCGCCCTATAGTGAGTCGTATTACGCGCGCTCACTGGCCGTCGTTTTACAACGTCGTGACTGGG
AAAACCCTGGCGTTACCCAACTTAATCGCCTTGCAGCACATCCCCCTTTCGCCAGCTGGCGTAATAGCGA
AGAGGCCCGCACCGATCGCCCTTCCCAACAGTTGCGCAGCCTGAATGGCGAATGG
[124 nt withheld, positions 6006-6129]
C
[91 nt withheld, positions 6131-6221]
A
[49 nt withheld, positions 6223-6271]
CCTTTGACGTTGGAGTCCACGTTCTTT
[37 nt withheld, positions 6299-6335]
ACCCTATCTCGGTCTATTCTTTTGATTTATAAGGGATTTTGCCGATTTCGGCCTATTGGTTAAAAAATGA
GCTGATTTAACAAAAATTTAACGCGAATTTTAACAAAATATTAACGCTTACAATTTCCTGATGCGGTATT
TTCTCCTTACGCATCTGTGCGGTATTTCACACCGCATATCGACCGGTCGAGGAGAACTTCTAGTATATCT
ACATACCTAATATTATTGCCTTATTAAAAATGGAATCCCAACAATTACATCAAAATCCACATTCTCTTCA
AAATCAATTGTCCTGTACTTCCTTGTTCATGTGTGTTCAAAAACGTTATATTTATAGGATAATTATACTC
TATTTCTCAACAAGTAATTGGTTGTTTGGCCGAGCGGTCTAAGGCGCCTGATTCAAGAAATATCTTGACC
GCAGTTAACTGTGGGAATACTCAGGTATCGTAAGATGCAAGAGTTCGAATCTCTTAGCAACCATTATTTT
TTTCCTCAACATAACGAGAACACACAGGGGCGCTATCGCACAGAATCAAATTCGATGACTGGAAATTTTT
TGTTAATTTCAGAGGTCGCCTGACGCATATACCTTTTTCAACTGAAAAATTGGGAGAAAAAGGAAAGGTG
AGAGCGCCGGAACCGGCTTTTCATATAGAATAGAGAAGCGTTCATGACTAAATGCTTGCATCACAATACT
TGAAGTTGACAATATTATTTAAGGACCTATTGTTTTTTCCAATAGGTGGTTAGCAATCGTCTTACTTTCT
AACTTTTCTTACCTTTTACATTTCAGCAATATATATATATATATTTCAAGGATATACCATTCTAATGTCT
GCCCCTAAGAAGATCGTCGTTTTGCCAGGTGACCACGTTGGTCAAGAAATCACAGCCGAAGCCATTAAGG
TTCTTAAAGCTATTTCTGATGTTCGTTCCAATGTCAAGTTCGATTTCGAAAATCATTTAATTGGTGGTGC
TGCTATCGATGCTACAGGTGTTCCACTTCCAGATGAGGCGCTGGAAGCCTCCAAGAAGGCTGATGCCGTT
TTGTTAGGTGCTGTGGGTGGTCCTAAATGGGGTACCGGTAGTGTTAGACCTGAACAAGGTTTACTAAAAA
TCCGTAAAGAACTTCAATTGTACGCCAACTTAAGACCATGTAACTTTGCATCCGACTCTCTTTTAGACTT
ATCTCCAATCAAGCCACAATTTGCTAAAGGTACTGACTTCGTTGTTGTCAGAGAATTAGTGGGAGGTATT
TACTTTGGTAAGAGAAAGGAAGACGATGGTGATGGTGTCGCTTGGGATAGTGAACAATACACCGTTCCAG
AAGTGCAAAGAATCACAAGAATGGCCGCTTTCATGGCCCTACAACATGAGCCACCATTGCCTATTTGGTC
CTTGGATAAAGCTAATGTTTTGGCCTCTTCAAGATTATGGAGAAAAACTGTGGAGGAAACCATCAAGAAC
GAATTCCCTACATTGAAGGTTCAACATCAATTGATTGATTCTGCCGCCATGATCCTAGTTAAGAACCCAA
CCCACCTAAATGGTATTATAATCACCAGCAACATGTTTGGTGATATCATCTCCGATGAAGCCTCCGTTAT
CCCAGGTTCCTTGGGTTTGTTGCCATCTGCGTCCTTGGCCTCTTTGCCAGACAAGAACACCGCATTTGGT
TTGTACGAACCATGCCACGGTTCTGCTCCAGATTTGCCAAAGAATAAGGTCAACCCTATCGCCACTATCT
TGTCTGCTGCAATGATGTTGAAATTGTCATTGAACTTGCCTGAAGAAGGTAAGGCCATTGAAGATGCAGT
TAAAAAGGTTTTGGATGCAGGTATCAGAACTGGTGATTTAGGTGGTTCCAACAGTACCACCGAAGTCGGT
GATGCTGTCGCCGAAGAAGTTAAGAAAATCCTTGCTTAAAAAGATTCTCTTTTTTTATGATATTTGTACA
TAAACTTTATAAATGAAATTCATAATAGAAACGACACGAAATTACAAAATGGAATATGTTCATAGGGTAG
ACGAAACTATATACGCAATCTACATACATTTATCAAGAAGGAGAAAAAGGAGGATGTAAAGGAATACAGG
TAAGCAAATTGATACTAATGGCTCAACGTGATAAGGAAAAAGAATTGCACTTTAACATTAATATTGACAA
GGAGGAGGGCACCACACAAAAAGTTAGGTGTAACAGAAAATCATGAAACTATGATTCCTAATTTATATAT
TGGAGGATTTTCTCTAAAAAAAAAAAAATACAACAAATAAAAAACACTCAATGACCTGACCATTTGATGG
AGTTTAAGTCAATACCTTCTTGAACCATTTCCCATAATGGTGAAAGTTCCCTCAAGAATTTTACTCTGTC
AGAAACGGCCTTAACGACGTAGTCGATATGGTGCACTCTCAGTACAATCTGCTCTGATGCCGCATAGTTA
AGCCAGCCCCGACACCCGCCAACACCCGCTGACGCGCCCTGACGGGCTTGTCTGCTCCCGGCATCCGCTT
ACAGACAAGCTGTGACCGTCTCCGGGAGCTGCATGTGTCAGAGGTTTTCACCGTCATCACCGAAACGCGC
GA
Features (pLannotate 1.2.2; 27 found; start..end, strand, type, name):
     70..573     -  misc_feature   CEN/ARS: S. cerevisiae CEN6 centromere fused to an autonomously replicating sequence
    610..714     +  promoter       AmpR promoter: bla
    715..1575    +  CDS            AmpR: β-lactamase; bla; confers resistance to ampicillin, carbenicillin, and related antibiotics
   1746..2334    +  rep_origin     ori: high-copy-number ColE1/pMB1/pBR322/pUC origin of replication
   2517..2609    +  CDS            lacI (fragment): lac repressor; lacI; The lac repressor binds to the lac operator to inhibit transcription in E. coli. This inhibition can be relieved by adding lactose or isopropyl-β-D-thiogalactopyranoside (IPTG).
   2622..2643    +  protein_bind   CAP binding site: CAP binding activates transcription in the presence of cAMP. E. coli catabolite activator protein
   2658..2688    +  promoter       lac promoter: promoter for the E. coli lac operon
   2696..2712    +  protein_bind   lac operator: The lac repressor binds to the lac operator to inhibit transcription in E. coli. This inhibition can be relieved by adding lactose or isopropyl-β-D-thiogalactopyranoside (IPTG). lac repressor encoded by lacI
   2757..2775    +  promoter       T3 promoter: promoter for bacteriophage T3 RNA polymerase
   2800..3443    +  promoter       GAP promoter: S. cerevisiae TDH3; promoter for glyceraldehyde-3-phosphate dehydrogenase
   3449..3469    +  misc_feature   MCS (fragment): pBluescript multiple cloning site
   3473..3497    +  protein_bind   attB1: mutant version of attB; recombination site for the Gateway® BP reaction BP Clonase™
   3503..4771    +  CDS            ARG8: ARGD_YEAST - Experimental evidence at protein level: Swiss-Prot protein existence level 1. From Saccharomyces cerevisiae (strain ATCC 204508 / S288c) (Baker's yeast).
   4773..4797    -  protein_bind   attB2: mutant version of attB; recombination site for the Gateway® BP reaction BP Clonase™
   4801..4828    +  misc_feature   MCS (fragment): pBluescript multiple cloning site
   4829..5548    +  CDS            EGFP: the original enhanced GFP (Yang et al., 1996) mammalian codon-optimized
   5555..5802    +  terminator     CYC1 terminator: S. cerevisiae CYC1; transcription terminator for CYC1
   5821..5839    -  promoter       T7 promoter: promoter for bacteriophage T7 RNA polymerase
   5847..6002    +  CDS            lacZα (fragment): LacZα fragment of β-galactosidase; lacZ fragment
   6006..6434    +  rep_origin     f1 ori (sequence partly withheld): f1 bacteriophage origin of replication; arrow indicates direction of (+) strand synthesis
   6462..6514    -  misc_feature   bom (fragment): basis of mobility region from pBR322
   6545..6622    +  CDS            YO192_YEAST (fragment): Experimental evidence at protein level: Swiss-Prot protein existence level 1. From Saccharomyces cerevisiae (strain ATCC 204508 / S288c) (Baker's yeast).
   6762..7169    +  promoter       LEU2 promoter: S. cerevisiae LEU2
   7170..8264    +  CDS            LEU2: 3-isopropylmalate dehydrogenase, required for leucine biosynthesis; S. cerevisiae LEU2; yeast auxotrophic marker
   8626..8742    -  CDS            NFS1 (fragment): NFS1_YEAST - Also known as SPL1 From Saccharomyces cerevisiae (strain ATCC 204508 / S288c) (Baker's yeast).
   8741..8791    -  misc_feature   bom (fragment): basis of mobility region from pBR322
   8893..1       -  CDS            rop (fragment) (across the origin): Rop protein, which maintains plasmids at low copy number; rop
