[The description below was written by a language model from this plasmid's Addgene catalogue record and pLannotate feature annotations shown in this document.]
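Description:
nArg8-EGFP is a yeast expression plasmid built on the pAG415 backbone, a centromeric shuttle vector from the Gateway-compatible pAG series. In Saccharomyces cerevisiae it is maintained through a CEN6/ARS element, which gives stable, low-copy segregation, and is selected by the LEU2 auxotrophic marker (with its own promoter) in leucine-deficient strains. In E. coli it replicates from a high-copy ColE1/pUC-type origin and is selected with ampicillin via the β-lactamase gene. An f1 origin, T3 and T7 phage promoters, and lac promoter/lacZα remnants are carried over from the pBluescript-derived scaffold and play no role in the yeast expression unit. Short annotated fragments of lacI, rop, bom, NFS1 and another yeast ORF appear to be backbone or marker-flanking remnants.

The payload is a single cassette in which the strong constitutive GPD (TDH3/GAP) promoter drives the S. cerevisiae ARG8 coding sequence, flanked by attB1 and attB2 sites, followed by EGFP as a C-terminal tag, with the CYC1 terminator ending the transcript. ARG8 encodes acetylornithine aminotransferase, an arginine biosynthesis enzyme that is normally nuclear-encoded and acts in mitochondria. The "n" in the name and the stated purpose indicate that this is the nuclear-expressed version of ARG8-EGFP. The record lists the insert as assembled by Gibson cloning, although the attB sites typical of the backbone are retained. The plasmid was deposited as a control in work on CRISPR-based editing of the yeast mitochondrial genome, providing a nuclear-expressed ARG8-EGFP reference; the record does not describe the specific experiments in which it was compared.
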