Addgene plasmid #251977: nArg8-EGFP
Purpose: Expression of nuclear ARG8-EGFP as control
Depositing lab: Alice Ting. Depositing organization: Stanford University. Publication: Towards CRISPR-based editing of the mitochondrial genome in yeast. Yin S, Jarosz DF, Ting AY. Proc Natl Acad Sci U S A. 2026 Jan 20;123(3):e2505894123. doi: 10.1073/pnas.2505894123. Epub 2026 Jan 16. PubMed 41543903.
Backbone
  Vector backbone: pAG415
  Vector type: Yeast Expression
  Selectable markers: LEU2
Growth in bacteria
  Bacterial resistance: Ampicillin, 100 μg/mL
  Growth temperature: 37°C
  Growth strain: DH5alpha
  Copy number: High Copy
Gene/Insert
  Gene/Insert name: nArg8-EGFP
  Species: S. cerevisiae (budding yeast)
  Promoter: GPD
  Tag / fusion protein: EGFP (C terminal on insert)
  Cloning method: Gibson Cloning
Terms and licenses: Academic/Nonprofit Terms; Industry Terms: Not Available to Industry
Depositor comments: Please visit https://doi.org/10.64898/2025.12.09.693232 for bioRxiv preprint.
How to cite: nArg8-EGFP was a gift from Alice Ting (Addgene plasmid # 251977 ; http://n2t.net/addgene:251977 ; RRID:Addgene_251977)
